Addgene plasmid #11192: pCRII-TOPO-ZFERV
Depositing lab: Lisa Steiner. Depositing organization: Massachusetts Institute of Technology. Publication: Genome structure and thymic expression of an endogenous retrovirus in zebrafish. Shen CH, Steiner LA. J Virol. 2004 Jan . 78(2):899-911. 10.1128/JVI.78.2.899-911.2004 PubMed 14694121.
Backbone
  Vector backbone: pCRII-TOPO
  Backbone manufacturer: Invitrogen
  Backbone size w/o insert (bp): 3950
  Vector type: Zebrafish
  Selectable markers: Neomycin (select with G418)
Growth in bacteria
  Bacterial resistance: Ampicillin, 100 μg/mL
  Growth temperature: 37°C
  Growth strain: DH5alpha
  Copy number: High Copy
Gene/Insert
  Gene/Insert name: ZFERV
  Species: D. rerio (zebrafish)
  Insert size (bp): 11249
  GenBank ID: AF503912
  Entrez Gene: erv (a.k.a. ZFERV, si:dkey-266f7.7, wu:fd52b06, wu:fi23c07, zmp:0000000535)
  Cloning method: TOPO Cloning; 5′ cloning site TOPO TA cloned (not destroyed); 3′ cloning site TOPO TA cloned (not destroyed)
  Sequencing primers: 5′ Sp6; 3′ T7
Terms and licenses: Academic/Nonprofit Terms; Industry Terms: Not Available to Industry
Depositor comments: ZFERV PCR insert (the single 3' A overhangs on both ends are not included): 5'-TCTAAAGGAAAATGAACTTAACAGTTGCGAG (31 nt total upstream of the ZFERV sequence), CGAGgacaac agtggaatgg aatctttgtt aaatttagca aagtacagta aactgaacag agtattgcga ata -3' (73 nt total downstream of the ZFERV sequence). A map of pCRII-TOPO is available at Addgene's vector DB.
How to cite: pCRII-TOPO-ZFERV was a gift from Lisa Steiner (Addgene plasmid # 11192 ; http://n2t.net/addgene:11192 ; RRID:Addgene_11192)
