[The description below was written by a language model from this plasmid's Addgene catalogue record.]
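Description:
pCRII-TOPO-ZFERV is a cloning plasmid that carries the zebrafish endogenous retrovirus ZFERV in the commercial pCRII-TOPO TA-cloning backbone (about 3.95 kb without insert). The insert, roughly 11.2 kb from Danio rerio, was produced by PCR and captured by topoisomerase-mediated TA cloning. According to the depositor's notes, the amplicon includes short stretches of flanking sequence, 31 nucleotides upstream and 73 nucleotides downstream of the ZFERV sequence itself. The plasmid is maintained at high copy in E. coli under ampicillin selection. The record also lists a neomycin/G418 marker, which most likely reflects the kanamycin/neomycin resistance gene normally present on this backbone. The record does not indicate a eukaryotic selection cassette.

No feature table is provided, so the internal organisation of the insert (LTRs and retroviral coding regions) is not itemised here. The size and the associated publication, which covers the genome structure and thymic expression of this element, suggest a full-length or near full-length proviral copy. The record does not name a eukaryotic promoter driving the insert. The Sp6 and T7 sequencing primers correspond to the phage promoter sites that flank the cloning site in pCRII-TOPO. In general these allow sequencing into either end of the insert and in vitro transcription of sense or antisense RNA, for example as hybridisation probes. Insert orientation relative to these sites is not recorded. The "Zebrafish" vector type appears to refer to the origin of the insert rather than to an expression or transgenesis function. The plasmid is best seen as a reference clone of ZFERV for sequencing, subcloning, probe generation and studies of this retrovirus.
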