>Addgene plasmid #11192 | pCRII-TOPO-ZFERV | addgene partial sequence | sequence record 18105 | SP6 5'-ATTTAGGTGACACTATAG-3'
CTTGGTACCGAGCTCGGATCCACTAGTAACGGCCGCCAGTGTGCTGGAATTCGGCTTTCTAAAGGAAAAT
GAACTTAACAGTTGCGAGTGAGGGAATTATATTTTTGAGGGAATCATATTTTTTAATGTTTTATATATGT
TCAGAATTGATATTAAGTTTTTTCATATTTTTGATGTTTTATATATGTTTAACATTGATATTAAGTTTTG
CTATTTTTTTACTGATGAAATGCTCGTTGTTTGAAATATGAGCCTATTGCGTTGTTTGAAATGTGAGGCT
GTCGCTTAAAGCTTCGCTTCTAGAGAAACGGGGTTTTTCCACAGAAGTAAGACGAGAGATCTGAGCTCAT
GGAAAGCTGTGCTTTGGTACAGGATGTGGTTTAACACCTGCAAGGAACCAGCATTTCATAGGCGTATCTC
AGTCTGTGTAGAGGTGCATGTGTGTTTTGTGTGTGTTTGTGTGTGTGTACAGGCTGCTGGCTGATTCTAA
CTGGTTGAAATGAGATCTGATGATGGGAAGGCGAATAATGGATTGGAGGCTCATCGAGAGTGGGGGAGGA
GACAACCAAGAATAAAAACTATTGTTTTATGATTGTACGGCACTACTGGAGCGCCCAGTGTGCCTTATGC
A
